>Addgene plasmid #81817 | pDONR223_DCAF4L2_WT | addgene full sequence | sequence record 169243 | Addgene NGS Result
CTTTCCTGCGTTATCCCCTGATTCTGTGGATAACCGTATTACCGCCTTTGAGTGAGCTGATACCGCTCGC
CGCAGCCGAACGACCGAGCGCAGCGAGTCAGTGAGCGAGGAAGCGGAAGAGCGCCCAATACGCAAACCGC
CTCTCCCCGCGCGTTGGCCGATTCATTAATGCAGCTGGCACGACAGGTTTCCCGACTGGAAAGCGGGCAG
TGAGCGCAACGCAATTAATACGCGTACCGCTAGCCAGGAAGAGTTTGTAGAAACGCAAAAAGGCCATCCG
TCAGGATGGCCTTCTGCTTAGTTTGATGCCTGGCAGTTTATGGCGGGCGTCCTGCCCGCCACCCTCCGGG
CCGTTGCTTCACAACGTTCAAATCCGCTCCCGGCGGATTTGTCCTACTCAGGAGAGCGTTCACCGACAAA
CAACAGATAAAACGAAAGGCCCAGTCTTCCGACTGAGCCTTTCGTTTTATTTGATGCCTGGCAGTTCCCT
ACTCTCGCGTTAACGCTAGCATGGATGTTTTCCCAGTCACGACGTTGTAAAACGACGGCCAGTCTTAAGC
TCGGGCCCCAAATAATGATTTTATTTTGACTGATAGTGACCTGTTCGTTGCAACAAATTGATGAGCAATG
CTTTTTTATAATGCCAACTTTGTACAAAAAAGTTGGCACCATGGAGAGCAAAAGACCGCGACTGCTCGAG
GAAGCAGACAAGCAGAAAAAGACAGTCAGAGTGGGACTCAATGCACCTTCCATGCTACGAAAGAACCAGC
TAGGTTTCCTCAGATTCGCCAACTATTGCCGTATAGCTCGCGAGCTGCGTGTAAGCTGCATGCAGAGGAA
AAAGGTCCAGATTCATAGCTGGGATCCCTCCTCTTTGGCAAGCGACCGATTTAACCGCATACTGGCGAAT
ACCAACACTGACCAGCTCTTCACAGTGAACCAAGTCGAAGCTGGAGGCTCCAAGTACGGCATCATCACCA
TGCGAGGCCTGACGACCCCTGAGCTCCGGGTATACCCGCACAAAACCCTCTACGTCCCTAATCGGAAGGT
GAATTCTATGTGCTGGGCCTCACTGAATCACTTGGATTCCCACCTTCTGCTGTGCTTCGTGGGACTTGCA
GATACTCCAAGCTGTGCCGTGCTGCTCCCAGCGTCGCTGTTCATAGGTAGCTTCCCAGGAATGCGTCGGC
CTGGCATGCTTTGCAGTTTCCAGATCCCTGATGCCTGGTCCTGTGCCTGGTCCCTGAGCATCCACGCGTA
TCACTCTTTCAGTACAGGCTTGTCTCAGCAGGTCCTGTTGACCAACGTGGTGACGGGACACCAGCAGTCA
TTTGGGACTAGCAGTGATGTCTTGGCCCAGCAGTTTGCAATCATGACTCCTTTGCTGTTTAATGGCTGTC
GCTCTGGGGAGATCTTTGGCATTGATCTGCGCTGTGGAAATCAAGGCAGCGGGTGGAAGGCCATTTGCCT
GTCCCATGATTCAGCAGTGACTTCTCTGCAAATCCTCCAAGATGGCCAATTCCTGGTGTCATCAGACATG
ACTGGAACTATCAAGCTGTGGGACTTGAGGGCCACTAAATGTGTAACACAGTACGAAGGTCATGTGAATA
ACTCCGCCTACCTACCCGTGCATGTGAACGAAGAAGAAGGAGTCGTGGCGGCCGTGGGCCAGGACTGCTA
CACGAGAATCTGGAGCCTCCGTCATGGCCACCTGCTCACAACCATACCCTCCCCATACCCCGCCTCGGAG
AACGACATTCCCAGTGTGGCCTTCTCTTCTCGCCTCGGGGGCTTCCGAGGAGCACCAGGGCTGCTCATGG
CTGTCCGGGAGGACCTTTATTGTTTCTCCTACGGTTGATTGCCAACTTTCTTGTACAAAGTTGGCATTAT
AAGAAAGCATTGCTTATCAATTTGTTGCAACGAACAGGTCACTATCAGTCAAAATAAAATCATTATTTGC
CATCCAGCTGATATCCCCTATAGTGAGTCGTATTACATGGTCATAGCTGTTTCCTGGCAGCTCTGGCCCG
TGTCTCAAAATCTCTGATGTTACATTGCACAAGATAAAAATATATCATCATGCCTCCTCTAGACCAGCCA
GGACAGAAATGCCTCGACTTCGCTGCTACCCAAGGTTGCCGGGTGACGCACACCGTGGAAACGGATGAAG
GCACGAACCCAGTGGACATAAGCCTGTTCGGTTCGTAAGCTGTAATGCAAGTAGCGTATGCGCTCACGCA
ACTGGTCCAGAACCTTGACCGAACGCAGCGGTGGTAACGGCGCAGTGGCGGTTTTCATGGCTTGTTATGA
CTGTTTTTTTGGGGTACAGTCTATGCCTCGGGCATCCAAGCAGCAAGCGCGTTACGCCGTGGGTCGATGT
TTGATGTTATGGAGCAGCAACGATGTTACGCAGCAGGGCAGTCGCCCTAAAACAAAGTTAAACATTATGA
GGGAAGCGGTGATCGCCGAAGTATCGACTCAACTATCAGAGGTAGTTGGCGTCATCGAGCGCCATCTCGA
ACCGACGTTGCTGGCCGTACATTTGTACGGCTCCGCAGTGGATGGCGGCCTGAAGCCACACAGTGATATT
GATTTGCTGGTTACGGTGACCGTAAGGCTTGATGAAACAACGCGGCGAGCTTTGATCAACGACCTTTTGG
AAACTTCGGCTTCCCCTGGAGAGAGCGAGATTCTCCGCGCTGTAGAAGTCACCATTGTTGTGCACGACGA
CATCATTCCGTGGCGTTATCCAGCTAAGCGCGAACTGCAATTTGGAGAATGGCAGCGCAATGACATTCTT
GCAGGTATCTTCGAGCCAGCCACGATCGACATTGATCTGGCTATCTTGCTGACAAAAGCAAGAGAACATA
GCGTTGCCTTGGTAGGTCCAGCGGCGGAGGAACTCTTTGATCCGGTTCCTGAACAGGATCTATTTGAGGC
GCTAAATGAAACCTTAACGCTATGGAACTCGCCGCCCGACTGGGCTGGCGATGAGCGAAATGTAGTGCTT
ACGTTGTCCCGCATTTGGTACAGCGCAGTAACCGGCAAAATCGCGCCGAAGGATGTCGCTGCCGACTGGG
CAATGGAGCGCCTGCCGGCCCAGTATCAGCCCGTCATACTTGAAGCTAGACAGGCTTATCTTGGACAAGA
AGAAGATCGCTTGGCCTCGCGCGCAGATCAGTTGGAAGAATTTGTCCACTACGTGAAAGGCGAGATCACC
AAGGTAGTCGGCAAATAACCCTCGAGCCACCCATGACCAAAATCCCTTAACGTGAGTTACGCGTCGTTCC
ACTGAGCGTCAGACCCCGTAGAAAAGATCAAAGGATCTTCTTGAGATCCTTTTTTTCTGCGCGTAATCTG
CTGCTTGCAAACAAAAAAACCACCGCTACCAGCGGTGGTTTGTTTGCCGGATCAAGAGCTACCAACTCTT
TTTCCGAAGGTAACTGGCTTCAGCAGAGCGCAGATACCAAATACTGTTCTTCTAGTGTAGCCGTAGTTAG
GCCACCACTTCAAGAACTCTGTAGCACCGCCTACATACCTCGCTCTGCTAATCCTGTTACCAGTGGCTGC
TGCCAGTGGCGATAAGTCGTGTCTTACCGGGTTGGACTCAAGACGATAGTTACCGGATAAGGCGCAGCGG
TCGGGCTGAACGGGGGGTTCGTGCACACAGCCCAGCTTGGAGCGAACGACCTACACCGAACTGAGATACC
TACAGCGTGAGCTATGAGAAAGCGCCACGCTTCCCGAAGGGAGAAAGGCGGACAGGTATCCGGTAAGCGG
CAGGGTCGGAACAGGAGAGCGCACGAGGGAGCTTCCAGGGGGAAACGCCTGGTATCTTTATAGTCCTGTC
GGGTTTCGCCACCTCTGACTTGAGCGTCGATTTTTGTGATGCTCGTCAGGGGGGCGGAGCCTATGGAAAA
ACGCCAGCAACGCGGCCTTTTTACGGTTCCTGGCCTTTTGCTGGCCTTTTGCTCACATGTT
Features (pLannotate 1.2.2; 12 found; start..end, strand, type, name):
    121..213     +  CDS            lacI (fragment): lac repressor; lacI; The lac repressor binds to the lac operator to inhibit transcription in E. coli. This inhibition can be relieved by adding lactose or isopropyl-β-D-thiogalactopyranoside (IPTG).
    268..295     -  terminator     rrnB T2 terminator: transcription terminator T2 from the E. coli rrnB gene
    427..470     +  terminator     rrnB T1 terminator: Escherichia coli rrnB; transcription terminator T1 from the E. coli rrnB gene
    517..553     -  CDS            lacZα (fragment): LacZα fragment of β-galactosidase; lacZ fragment
    570..665     +  protein_bind   attL3: mutant version of attL; recombination site for the Gateway® LR reaction LR Clonase™
    671..1855    +  CDS            DCAF4L2: DC4L2_HUMAN - Also known as WDR21C. Experimental evidence at protein level: Swiss-Prot protein existence level 1. From Homo sapiens (Human).
   1863..1958    -  protein_bind   attL3: mutant version of attL; recombination site for the Gateway® LR reaction LR Clonase™
   1977..1995    -  promoter       T7 promoter: promoter for bacteriophage T7 RNA polymerase
   2185..2208    +  promoter       Pc promoter (fragment): intI1 (promoter lies within the coding sequence); class 1 integron promoter
   2384..2440    +  CDS            GmR (fragment): gentamycin acetyltransferase; aacC1; confers resistance to gentamycin
   2447..3238    +  CDS            SmR: aminoglycoside adenylyltransferase (Murphy, 1985); aadA; confers resistance to spectinomycin and streptomycin
   3331..3919    +  rep_origin     ori: high-copy-number ColE1/pMB1/pBR322/pUC origin of replication
