[The description below was written by a language model from this plasmid's Addgene catalogue record and pLannotate feature annotations shown in this document.]
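Description:
pDONR223_DCAF4L2_WT is a Gateway entry clone built on the Invitrogen pDONR223 backbone and carrying the wild-type open reading frame of human DCAF4L2 (also known as WDR21C; reference transcript NM_152418.3). It belongs to the Target Accelerator Plasmid Collection, a set of ORF clones assembled for systematic functional testing of cancer-associated alleles alongside their wild-type counterparts. The sequenced plasmid is about 4 kb. It replicates in E. coli from a high-copy ColE1/pUC-type origin and is selected with spectinomycin through the aadA (SmR) aminoglycoside adenylyltransferase gene. A fragment of the class 1 integron Pc promoter and a short remnant of a gentamicin resistance gene lie upstream of this marker.

The DCAF4L2 coding sequence, roughly 1.2 kb, sits between two oppositely oriented attL recombination sites. The automated annotation labels both as attL3. These sites allow the ORF to be transferred by an LR Clonase reaction into any compatible Gateway destination vector. The record lists no promoter for the insert, so the plasmid is a shuttle and archival clone rather than an expression construct, and expression depends on the destination vector chosen. The clone is in the "closed" configuration, with a stop codon immediately after the ORF, so it yields native or N-terminally tagged protein but cannot be read through into C-terminal fusions. The rrnB T1 and T2 terminators upstream of the cassette insulate it from read-through transcription, and a T7 promoter lies just beyond the downstream attL site, oriented toward the insert on the opposite strand. Short lacI and lacZα fragments are backbone remnants, and M13 primer sites flank the cassette for sequence verification.
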