Addgene plasmid #81817: pDONR223_DCAF4L2_WT
Purpose: Gateway Donor vector containing DCAF4L2 , part of the Target Accelerator Plasmid Collection.
Depositing lab: Jesse Boehm & William Hahn & David Root. Depositing organization: Broad Institute. Publication: Systematic Functional Interrogation of Rare Cancer Variants Identifies Oncogenic Alleles. Kim E, Ilic N, Shrestha Y, Zou L, Kamburov A, Zhu C, Yang X, Lubonja R, Tran N, Nguyen C, Lawrence MS, Piccioni F, Bagul M, Doench JG, Chouinard CR, Wu X, Hogstrom L, Natoli T, Tamayo P, Horn H, Corsello SM, Lage K, Root DE, Subramanian A, Golub TR, Getz G, Boehm JS, Hahn WC. Cancer Discov. 2016 Jul;6(7):714-26. doi: 10.1158/2159-8290.CD-16-0160. Epub 2016 May 4. PubMed 27147599.
Backbone
  Vector backbone: pDONR223
  Backbone manufacturer: Invitrogen
  Backbone size w/o insert (bp): 2790
  Vector type: Gateway Entry vector
Growth in bacteria
  Bacterial resistance: Spectinomycin, 50 μg/mL
  Growth temperature: 37°C
  Growth strain: DH5alpha
  Copy number: High Copy
Gene/Insert
  Gene/Insert name: DCAF4L2 (alt name: NM_152418.3)
  Species: H. sapiens (human)
  Mutation: WT
  Entrez Gene: DCAF4L2 (a.k.a. WDR21C)
  Promoter: None
  Cloning method: Gateway Cloning
  Sequencing primers: 5′ M13pUC-fwd; 3′ M13-Rev
Terms and licenses: Academic/Nonprofit Terms; Industry Terms: Not Available to Industry
Depositor comments: Closed state: stop codon immediately follows insert
How to cite: pDONR223_DCAF4L2_WT was a gift from Jesse Boehm & William Hahn & David Root (Addgene plasmid # 81817 ; http://n2t.net/addgene:81817 ; RRID:Addgene_81817)
