>Addgene plasmid #81817 | pDONR223_DCAF4L2_WT | depositor partial sequence | sequence record 155136 | Insert sequence
ATGGAGAGCAAAAGACCGCGACTGCTCGAGGAAGCAGACAAGCAGAAAAAGACAGTCAGAGTGGGACTCA
ATGCACCTTCCATGCTACGAAAGAACCAGCTAGGTTTCCTCAGATTCGCCAACTATTGCCGTATAGCTCG
CGAGCTGCGTGTAAGCTGCATGCAGAGGAAAAAGGTCCAGATTCATAGCTGGGATCCCTCCTCTTTGGCA
AGCGACCGATTTAACCGCATACTGGCGAATACCAACACTGACCAGCTCTTCACAGTGAACCAAGTCGAAG
CTGGAGGCTCCAAGTACGGCATCATCACCATGCGAGGCCTGACGACCCCTGAGCTCCGGGTATACCCGCA
CAAAACCCTCTACGTCCCTAATCGGAAGGTGAATTCTATGTGCTGGGCCTCACTGAATCACTTGGATTCC
CACCTTCTGCTGTGCTTCGTGGGACTTGCAGATACTCCAAGCTGTGCCGTGCTGCTCCCAGCGTCGCTGT
TCATAGGTAGCTTCCCAGGAATGCGTCGGCCTGGCATGCTTTGCAGTTTCCAGATCCCTGATGCCTGGTC
CTGTGCCTGGTCCCTGAGCATCCACGCGTATCACTCTTTCAGTACAGGCTTGTCTCAGCAGGTCCTGTTG
ACCAACGTGGTGACGGGACACCAGCAGTCATTTGGGACTAGCAGTGATGTCTTGGCCCAGCAGTTTGCAA
TCATGACTCCTTTGCTGTTTAATGGCTGTCGCTCTGGGGAGATCTTTGGCATTGATCTGCGCTGTGGAAA
TCAAGGCAGCGGGTGGAAGGCCATTTGCCTGTCCCATGATTCAGCAGTGACTTCTCTGCAAATCCTCCAA
GATGGCCAATTCCTGGTGTCATCAGACATGACTGGAACTATCAAGCTGTGGGACTTGAGGGCCACTAAAT
GTGTAACACAGTACGAAGGTCATGTGAATAACTCCGCCTACCTACCCGTGCATGTGAACGAAGAAGAAGG
AGTCGTGGCGGCCGTGGGCCAGGACTGCTACACGAGAATCTGGAGCCTCCGTCATGGCCACCTGCTCACA
ACCATACCCTCCCCATACCCCGCCTCGGAGAACGACATTCCCAGTGTGGCCTTCTCTTCTCGCCTCGGGG
GCTTCCGAGGAGCACCAGGGCTGCTCATGGCTGTCCGGGAGGACCTTTATTGTTTCTCCTACGGT
