>Addgene plasmid #81817 | pDONR223_DCAF4L2_WT | addgene partial sequence | sequence record 160800 | M13-F20 5'-TGTAAAACGACGGCCAGT-3'
ATGATTTTATTTTGACTGATAGTGACCTGTTCGTTGCAACAAATTGATGAGCAATGCTTTTTTATAATGC
CAACTTTGTACAAAAAAGTTGGCACCATGGAGAGCAAAAGACCGCGACTGCTCGAGGAAGCAGACAAGCA
GAAAAAGACAGTCAGAGTGGGACTCAATGCACCTTCCATGCTACGAAAGAACCAGCTAGGTTTCCTCAGA
TTCGCCAACTATTGCCGTATAGCTCGCGAGCTGCGTGTAAGCTGCATGCAGAGGAAAAAGGTCCAGATTC
ATAGCTGGGATCCCTCCTCTTTGGCAAGCGACCGATTTAACCGCATACTGGCGAATACCAACACTGACCA
GCTCTTCACAGTGAACCAAGTCGAAGCTGGAGGCTCCAAGTACGGCATCATCACCATGCGAGGCCTGACG
ACCCCTGAGCTCCGGGTATACCCGCACAAAACCCTCTACGTCCCTAATCGGAAGGTGAATTCTATGTGCT
GGGCCTCACTGAATCACTTGGATTCCCACCTTCTGCTGTGCTTCGTGGGACTTGCAGATACTCCAAGCTG
TGCCGTGCTGCTCCCAGCGTCGCTGTTCATAGGTAGCTTCCCAGGAATGCGTCGGCCTGGCATGCTTTGC
AGTTTCCAGATCCCTGATGCCTGGTCCTGTGCCTGGTCCCTGAGCATCCACGCGTATCACTCTTTCAGTA
CAGGCTTGTCTCAGCAGGTCCTGTTGACCAACGTGGTGACGGGACACCAGCAGTCATTTGGGACTAGCAG
TGATGTCTTGGCCCAGCAGTTTGCAATCATGACTCCTTTGCTGTTTAATGGCTGTCGCTCTGGGGAGATC
TTTGGCATTGATCTGCGCTGTGGAAATCAAGGCAGCGGGTGGAAGGCCATTTGCCTGTCCCATGATTCAG
CAGTGACTTCTCTGCAAATCCTCCAAGATGGCCAATTCCTGGTGTCATCAGACATGACTGGAACTATCAA
GCTGTGGGACTTGAGGGCCACTAAATGTGTAACACAGTACGAAGGTCATGTGAATA
